>Addgene plasmid #225193 | pAX1_HS_gpN:SpyTag | addgene full sequence | sequence record 446513 | Addgene NGS Result
TATGGTGTTCAATGCTTTGCGAGATACCCAGATCATATGAAACAGCATGACTTTTTCAAGAGTGCCATGC
CCGAAGGTTATGTACAGGAAAGAACTATATTTTTCAAAGATGACGGGAACTACAAGACACGTGCTGAAGT
CAAGTTTGAAGGTGATACCCTTGTTAATAGAATCGAGTTAAAAGGTATTGATTTTAAAGAAGATGGAAAC
ATTCTTGGACACAAATTGGAATACAACTATAACTCACACAATGTATACATCATGGCAGACAAACAAAAGA
ATGGAATCAAAGTTAACTTCAAAATTAGACACAACATTGAAGATGGAAGCGTTCAACTAGCAGACCATTA
TCAACAAAATACTCCAATTGGCGATGGCCCTGTCCTTTTACCAGACAACCATTACCTGTCCACACAATCT
GCCCTTTCGAAAGATCCCAACGAAAAGAGAGACCACATGGTCCTTCTTGAGTTTGTAACAGCTGCTGGGA
TTACACATGGCATGGATGAACTATACAAATAAGCGAGCTCGTTTAAACGCTAGCTTAATTAGCTGAGCTT
GGACTCCTGTTGATAGATCCAGTAATGACCTCAGAACTCCATCTGGATTTGTTCAGAACGCTCGGTTGCC
GCCGGGCGTTTTTTATTGGTGAGAATCCAAGCTAGACTGCGATGAGTGGCAGGGCGGGGCGTAATTTTTT
TAAGGCAGTTATTGGTGCCCTTAAACGCCTGGGGTAATGACTCTCTAGCTTGAGGCATCAAATAAAACGA
AAGGCTCAGTCGAAAGACTGGGCCTTTCGTTTTATCTGTTGTTTGTCGGTGAACGCTCTCCTGAGTAGGA
CAAATCCGCCGCTAGGAGTCGCGAGTTTAAACCCCGGTGTTGGCAGCACCATTGCCGGAACCACTGATAC
CACCGCGAAAGAGCGTGAACCTGTCGATCCGACGCTGATGGTCGATGTGGAATATAAATGCGAGCAGACC
AACTTTGACACGGTGCTGACCTACGCGAAGCTGGACCTGTGGGCGAAGTTTCAGGATTTCCAGGTGCGTA
TCCGTGACGCCATCGTGAAACGTCAGGCACTGGACCGCATCATGATCGGCTTTAACGGCGTGAAGCGTGC
GAAAACCTCCAACCGTAGCGAAAACCCGCTGCTGCAGGATGTGAATAAAGGCTGGCTGCAGAAAATCCGT
GAGGATGCACCGGATCACGTCATGGGCAGCACCACCACGGGCGGTGAAACTACACCGGGTGCGGTGAAAG
TCGGGAAAGGTGGCGAATATGCCAACCTGGACGCCGTAGTGATGGATGCCGTCAATGAGCTTATCGACGT
GGTTTACCAGGACGATGACGATCTGGTGGTTATTTGCGGGCGTGAACTGCTGTCTGACAAGTATTTCCCG
CTGGTCAACAAAGAGCAGGAAAACAGTGAAAAACTGGCTGCCGATATGATCATCAGTCAGAAACGCATGG
GTGGCCTGCAGGCCGTGCGTGCGCCGTTCTTCCCGCCGAATGCGCTGCTAATCACCCGTCTGGATAACCT
GTCCATCTACTGGCAGGAAGACACCCGCCGCCGTTCAGTTATCGACAACCCGAAACGTGACCGGATTGAA
AACTTTGAATCCGTTAACGAAGCCTATGTGGTTGAGGACTACCGCTGCGCCGCACTGGTGGAAAACATCC
AGATTGGCGATTTCAGCGCCGCCGTAGCAGAAACCGGAGAGTCGGGAGGTGGTTCAGGCGCCCACATCGT
GATGGTGGACGCCTACAAACCCACTAAATAATCCATGAGCCTGAGTCCCGCACGGCAGCATCGCCTGCGC
GTTCAGGCTGAACAGGCCGCCCGCGAGGGCGGCAGTGTTCGCCACGCATCGGGCTATGACCTGATGCTGC
TGCAACTGGCGGAAGACCGCCGCCGTCTCAAGGGCGTTCAGTCCACGGTCAAAAAAGCGGAAATCAAGGT
GGAGCTGCTGCCGAAGTACGCCGCCTGGGCAGAGGGTGTCCTGGCTGCCGGAGGCGCTCAACAGGATGAC
GTGCTGATGTACGTGATGCTGTGGCGCATTGATGCCGGAGATTATGCCGGGGCGCTGGAGATCGGGCGTC
ATGCCCTGCGTCATGGCTGGGTGATGCCGCTGGGTAACCGCAACGTGCAGACCGTGCTGGCAGAGGAAAT
GGCAGACGCCGCGCAGAGCGCAATGCTTGCCGCCACCGGCTTTGATGCCGATCTGTTGCTGCAGACGCTG
GAGCTGACAGACGGTCTGGATATGCCGGACCAGTCACGGGCGCGTCTGCATAAAGCGATTGGCGCTGTCC
TGAGTGAAAACAATCCGGCTTCCGCCCTTAATCATCTCAACCATGCGTTACAGCTCGATCCCCGCTGTGG
CGTGAAAAAAGACAAACAGCAGCTGGAGCGCAGACTGCGCAATGACAGCCGCTGACAGAACGTGCCCCCG
CGCACGGGCGGCACGGGGTGGCGAAAGGCACTGCCACATCAAAACCCCGTCCACCGCCCTCTATTTCAGG
AGAAAGCAGCATGAAGTTTGTTGCGCTAGAACAGGCACCGGAACAGGCGGAAATCATCAGAAATACGCCG
TTCTGGCCTGATGTGGACCTGTCGGGGGGTCGACCAGACTCGAGTGGAGGCCGGCCCCTAGGACGACTGC
AGCCCGCTTACGCAGGGCATCCATTTATTACTCAACCGTAACCGATTTTGCCAGGTTACGCGGCTGGTCC
TCTAGCTGGCGTAATAGCGAAGAGGCCCGCACCGATCGCCCTTCCCAACAGTTGCGCAGCCTGAATGGCG
AATGGCGCCTGATGCGGTATTTTCTCCTTACGCATCTGTGCGGTATTTCACACCGCATATGGTGCACTCT
CAGTACAATCTGCTCTGATGCCGCATAGTTAAGCCAGCCCCGACACCCGCCAACACCCGCTGACGCGCCC
TGACGGGCTTGTCTGCTCCCGGCATCCGCTTACAGACAAGCTGTGACCGTCTCCGGGAGCTGCATGTGTC
AGAGGTTTTCACCGTCATCACCGAAACGCGCGAGACGAAAGGGCCTCGTGATACGCCTATTTTTATAGGT
TAATGTCATGATAATAATGGTTTCTTAGACGTCAGGTGGCACTTTTCGGGGAAATGTACGCGGAACCCCT
ATTTGTTTATTTTTCTAAATACATTCAAATATGTATCCGCTCATGAGACAATAACCCTGATAAATGCTTC
AATAATATTGAAAAAGGAAGAGTATGAGTATTCAACATTTCCGTGTCGCCCTTATTCCCTTTTTTGCGGC
ATTTTGCCTTCCTGTTTTTGCTCACCCAGAAACGCTGGTGAAAGTAAAAGATGCTGAAGATCAGTTGGGT
GCACGAGTGGGTTACATCGAACTGGATCTCAACAGCGGTAAGATCCTTGAGAGTTTTCGCCCCGAAGAAC
GTTTTCCAATGATGAGCACTTTTAAAGTTCTGCTATGTGGCGCGGTATTATCCCGTATTGACGCCGGGCA
AGAGCAACTCGGTCGCCGCATACACTATTCTCAGAATGACTTGGTTGAGTACTCACCAGTCACAGAAAAG
CATCTTACGGATGGCATGACAGTAAGAGAATTATGCAGTGCTGCCATAACCATGAGTGATAACACTGCGG
CCAACTTACTTCTGACAACGATCGGAGGACCGAAGGAGCTAACCGCTTTTTTGCACAACATGGGGGATCA
TGTAACTCGCCTTGATCGTTGGGAACCGGAGCTGAATGAAGCCATACCAAACGACGAGCGTGACACCACG
ATGCCTGTAGCAATGGCAACAACGTTGCGCAAACTATTAACTGGCGAACTACTTACTCTAGCTTCCCGGC
AACAATTAATAGACTGGATGGAGGCGGATAAAGTTGCAGGACCACTTCTGCGCTCGGCCCTTCCGGCTGG
CTGGTTTATTGCTGATAAATCTGGAGCCGGTGAGCGTGGGTCTCGCGGTATCATTGCAGCACTGGGGCCA
GATGGTAAGCCCTCCCGTATCGTAGTTATCTACACGACGGGGAGTCAGGCAACTATGGATGAACGAAATA
GACAGATCGCTGAGATAGGTGCCTCACTGATTAAGCATTGGTAACTGTCAGACCAAGTTTACTCATATAT
ACTTTAGATTGATTTAAAACTTCATTTTTAATTTAAAAGGATCTAGGTGAAGATCCTTTTTGATAATCTC
ATGACCAAAATCCCTTAACGTGAGTTTTCGTTCCACTGAGCGTCAGACCCCGTAGAAAAGATCAAAGGAT
CTTCTTGAGATCCTTTTTTTCTGCGCGTAATCTGCTGCTTGCAAACAAAAAAACCACCGCTACCAGCGGT
GGTTTGTTTGCCGGATCAAGAGCTACCAACTCTTTTTCCGAAGGTAACTGGCTTCAGCAGAGCGCAGATA
CCAAATACTGTTCTTCTAGTGTAGCCGTAGTTAGGCCACCACTTCAAGAACTCTGTAGCACCGCCTACAT
ACCTCGCTCTGCTAATCCTGTTACCAGCCGGTTGTCAGCCGTTAAGTGTTCCTGTGTCACTCAAAATTGC
TTTGAGAGGCTCTAAGGGCTTCTCAGTGCGTTACATCCCTGGCTTGTTGTCCACAACCGTTAAACCTTAA
AAGCTCATGACCAAAATCCCTTAACGTGAGTTTTCGTTCCACTGAGCGTCAGACCCCGTTGATGATACCG
CTGCCTTACTGGGTGCATTAGCCAGTCTGAATGACCTGTCACGGGATAATCCGAAGTGGTCAGACTGGAA
AATCAGAGGGCAGGAACTGCTGAACAGCAAAAAGTCAGATAGCACCACATAGCAGACCCGCCATAAAACG
CCCTGAGAAGCCCGTGACGGGCTTTTCTTGTATTATGGGTAGTTTCCTTGCATGAATCCATAAAAGGCGC
CTGTAGTGCCATTTACCCCCATTCACTGCCAGAGCCGTGAGCGCAGCGAACTGAATGTCACGAAAAAGAC
AGCGACTCAGGTGCCTGATGGTCGGAGACAAAAGGAATATTCAGCGATTTGCCCGATTGCGGCCGCAACC
GAGCTTGCGAGGGTGCTACTTAAGCCTTTAGGGTTTTAAGGTCTGTTTTGTAGAGGAGCAAACAGCGTTT
GCGACATCCTTTTGTAATACTGCGGAACTGACTAAAGTAGTGAGTTATACACAGGGCTGGGATCTATTCT
TTTTATCTTTTTTTATTCTTTCTTTATTCTATAAATTATAACCACTTGAATATAAACAAAAAAAACACAC
AAAGGTCTAGCGGAATTTACAGAGGGTCTAGCAGAATTTACAAGTTTTCCAGCAAAGGTCTAGCAGAATT
TACAGATACCCACAACTCAAAGGAAAAGGACTAGTAATTATCATTGACTAGCCCATCTCAATTGGTATAG
TGATTAAAATCACCTAGACCAATTGAGATGTATGTCTGAATTAGTTGTTTTCAAAGCAAATGAACTAGCG
ATTAGTCGCTATGACTTAACGGAGCATGAAACCAAGCTAATTTTATGCTGTGTGGCACTACTCAACCCCA
CGATTGAAAACCCTACAAGGAAAGAACGGACGGTATCGTTCACTTATAACCAATACGTTCAGATGATGAA
CATCAGTAGGGAAAATGCTTATGGTGTATTAGCTAAAGCAACCAGAGAGCTGATGACGAGAACTGTGGAA
ATCAGGAATCCTTTGGTTAAAGGCTTTGAGATTTTCCAGTGGACAAACTATGCCAAGTTCTCAAGCGAAA
AATTAGAATTAGTTTTTAGTGAAGAGATATTGCCTTATCTTTTCCAGTTAAAAAAATTCATAAAATATAA
TCTGGAACATGTTAAGTCTTTTGAAAACAAATACTCTATGAGGATTTATGAGTGGTTATTAAAAGAACTA
ACACAAAAGAAAACTCACAAGGCAAATATAGAGATTAGCCTTGATGAATTTAAGTTCATGTTAATGCTTG
AAAATAACTACCATGAGTTTAAAAGGCTTAACCAATGGGTTTTGAAACCAATAAGTAAAGATTTAAACAC
TTACAGCAATATGAAATTGGTGGTTGATAAGCGAGGCCGCCCGACTGATACGTTGATTTTCCAAGTTGAA
CTAGATAGACAAATGGATCTCGTAACCGAACTTGAGAACAACCAGATAAAAATGAATGGTGACAAAATAC
CAACAACCATTACATTAGATTCCTACCTACATAACGGACTAAGAAAAACACTACACGATGCTTTAACTGC
AAAAATTCAGCTCACCAGTTTTGAGGCAAAATTTTTGAGTGACATGCAAAGTAAGTATGATCTCAATGGT
TCGTTCTCATGGCTCACGCAAAAACAACGAACCACACTAGAGAACATACTGGCTAAATACGGAAGGATCT
GAGGTTCTTATGGCTCTTGTATCTATCAGTGAAGCATCAAGACTAACAAACAAAAGTAGAACAACTGTTC
ACCGTTACATATCAAAGGGAAAACTGTCCATACCCATGTAAAACTTAAAACCTTAGAGGCTATTTAAGTT
GCTGATTTATATTAATTTTATTGTTCAAACATGAGAGCTTAGTACGTGAAACATGAGAGCTTAGTACGTT
AGCCATGAGAGCTTAGTACGTTAGCCATGAGGGTTTAGTTCGTTAAACATGAGAGCTTAGTACGTTAAAC
TTGAGAGCTTAGTACGTGAAACATGAGAGCTTAGTACGTACTATCAACAGGTTGAACTGCCCATGTTCTT
TCCTGCGTTATCAGAGCTTATCGGCCAGCCTCGCAGAGCAGGATTCCCGTTGAGCACCGCCAGGTGCGAA
TAAGGGACAGTGAAGAAGGAACACCCGCTCGCGGGTGGGCCTACTTCACCTATCCTGCCCGGCTGACGCC
GTTGGATACACCAAGGAAAGTCTACACGAACCCTTTGGCAAAATCCTGTATATCGTGCGAAAAAGGATGG
ATATACCGAAAAAATCGCTATAATGACCCCGAAGCAGGGTTATGCAGCGGAAAGTATACCTTAAGGAATC
CCCTGATACCGCTCGCCGCAGCCGAACGACCGAGCGCAGCGGGTCAGTGAGCGAGGAAGCGGAAGAGAAT
TCCAAGATCCCCTGATTCCCTTTGTCAACAGCAATGGATCGAATTGACATAAGCCTGTTCGGTTCGTAAA
CTGTAATGCAAGTAGCGTATGCGCTCACGCAACTGGTCCAGAACCTTGACCGAACGCAGCGGTGGTAACG
GCGCAGTGGCGGTTTTCATGGCTTGTTATGACTGTTTTTTTGTACAGTCTATGCCTCGGGCATCCAAGCA
GCAAGCGCGTTACGCCGTGGGTCGATGTTTGATGTTATGGAGCAGCAACGATGTTACGCAGCAGCAACGA
TGTTACGCAGCAGGGCAGTCGCCCTAAAACAAAGTTAGGTGGCTCAAGTATGGGCATCATTCGCACATGT
AGGCTCGGCCCTGACCAAGTCAAATCCATGCGGGCTGCTCTTGATCTTTTCGGTCGTGAGTTCGGAGACG
TAGCCACCTACTCCCAACATCAGCCGGACTCCGATTACCTCGGGAACTTGCTCCGTAGTAAGACATTCAT
CGCGCTTGCTGCCTTCGACCAAGAAGCGGTTGTTGGCGCTCTCGCGGCTTACGTTCTGCCCAAGTTTGAG
CAGCCGCGTAGTGAGATCTATATCTATGATCTCGCAGTCTCCGGCGAGCACCGGAGGCAGGGCATTGCCA
CCGCGCTCATCAATCTCCTCAAGCATGAGGCCAACGCGCTTGGTGCTTATGTGATCTACGTGCAAGCAGA
TTACGGTGACGATCCCGCAGTGGCTCTCTATACAAAGTTGGGCATACGGGAAGAAGTGATGCACTTTGAT
ATCGACCCAAGTACCGCCACCTAACTCTAGACAATATCGATACCTGTGACGGAAGATCACTTCGCAGAAT
AAATAAATCCTGGTGTCCCTGTTGATACCGGGAAGCCCTGGGCCAACTTTTGGCGAAAATGAGACGTTGA
TCGGCACGTAAGAGGTTCCAACTTTCACCATAATGAAATAAGATCACTACCGGGCGTATTTTTTGAGTTG
TCGAGATTTTCAGGAGCTAAGGAAGCTAAAATGGAGAAAAAAATCACTGGATATACCACCGTTGATATAT
CCCAATGGCATCGTAAAGAACATTTTGAGGCATTTCAGTCAGTTGCTCAATGTACCTATAACCAGACCGT
TCAGCTGGATATTACGGCCTTTTTAAAGACCGTAAAGAAAAATAAGCACAAGTTTTATCCGGCCTTTATT
CACATTCTTGCCCGCCTGATGAATGCTCATCCGGAATTACGTATGGCAATGAAAGACGGTGAGCTGGTGA
TATGGGATAGTGTTCACCCTTGTTACACCGTTTTCCATGAGCAAACTGAAACGTTTTCATCGCTCTGGAG
TGAATACCACGACGATTTCCGGCAGTTTCTACACATATATTCGCAAGATGTGGCGTGTTACGGTGAAAAC
CTGGCCTATTTCCCTAAAGGGGTTATTGAGAATATGTTTTTCGTCTCAGCCAATCCCTGGGTGAGTTTCA
CCAGTTTTGATTTAAACGTGGCCAATATGGACAACTTCTTCGCCCCCGTTTTCACCATGGGCAAATATTA
TACGCAAGGCGACAAGGTGCTGATGCCGCTGGCGATTCAGGTTCATCATGCCGTTTGTGATGGCTTCCAT
GTCGGCAGAATGCTTAATGAATTACAACAGTACTGCGATGAACTAGTCTTTGGCAGTTTATTCTTGACAT
GTAGTGAGGGGGCTGGTATAATCACATAGTACTGTTCGGGTACCTAGAATTAAAGAGGAGAAATTAAGCA
TGCGTAAAGGAGAAGAACTTTTCACTGGAGTTGTCCCAATTCTTGTTGAATTAGATGGTGATGTTAATGG
GCACAAATTTTCTGTCAGTGGAGAGGGTGAAGGTGATGCAACATACGGAAAACTTACCCTTAAATTTATT
TGCACTACTGGAAAACTACCTGTTCCATGGCCAACACTTGTCACTACTTTCGGT
Features (pLannotate 1.2.2; 20 found; start..end, strand, type, name):
    562..656     +  terminator     lambda t0 terminator: transcription terminator from phage lambda
    666..695     +  CDS            CmR (fragment): chloramphenicol acetyltransferase confers resistance to chloramphenicol
    759..845     +  terminator     rrnB T1 terminator: Escherichia coli rrnB; transcription terminator T1 from the E. coli rrnB gene
    876..1727    +  CDS            N (fragment): CAPSD_BPP2 - Experimental evidence at protein level: Swiss-Prot protein existence level 1. P2 proheads and capsids consist primarily of N*, a 36.7 kDa protein and two minor components, H1 (39 kDa) and H2 (38.6 kDa). From Escherichia phage P2 (Bacteriophage P2).
   2734..2802    +  CDS            lacZα (fragment): LacZα fragment of β-galactosidase; lacZ fragment
   2808..2907    -  misc_feature   bom (fragment): basis of mobility region from pBR322
   3009..3044    -  CDS            rop (fragment): Rop protein, which maintains plasmids at low copy number; rop
   3139..3243    +  promoter       AmpR promoter: bla
   3244..4104    +  CDS            AmpR: β-lactamase; bla; confers resistance to ampicillin, carbenicillin, and related antibiotics
   4275..4507    +  rep_origin     ori (fragment): high-copy-number ColE1/pMB1/pBR322/pUC origin of replication
   4513..4625    -  rep_origin     R6K γ ori (fragment): γ replication origin from E. coli plasmid R6K; requires the R6K initiator protein pi for replication
   5152..5374    +  rep_origin     pSC101 ori: low-copy replication origin that requires the Rep101 protein
   5422..6372    +  CDS            Rep101(Ts): temperature-sensitive version of the RepA protein needed for replication with the pSC101 origin (Armstrong et al., 1984); rep101 encoding an A56V mutation
   6479..6710    -  rep_origin     R6K γ ori (fragment): γ replication origin from E. coli plasmid R6K; requires the R6K initiator protein pi for replication
   6742..6850    -  oriT           oriT: incP origin of transfer
   7114..7142    +  promoter       Pc promoter: intI1 (promoter lies within the coding sequence); class 1 integron promoter
   7331..7864    +  CDS            GmR: gentamycin acetyltransferase; aacC1; confers resistance to gentamycin
   7978..8080    +  promoter       cat promoter: promoter of the E. coli cat gene encoding chloramphenicol acetyltransferase
   8081..8721    +  CDS            CmR (fragment): chloramphenicol acetyltransferase; cat; confers resistance to chloramphenicol
   8820..519     +  CDS            hfriFP (across the origin): hfriFP is a fluorescent protein published in 2013, derived from Herbaspirillum frisingense.
