[The description below was written by a language model from this plasmid's Addgene catalogue record and pLannotate feature annotations shown in this document.]
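Description:
pAX1_HS_gpN:SpyTag is a bacterial allelic-exchange plasmid built on the pAX1 backbone. It is designed to modify the genome of the P2 prophage carried by E. coli HS so that the major capsid protein gpN acquires a C-terminal SpyTag. Its insert consists of gpN homology arms flanking the SpyTag coding sequence. The feature table annotates a fragment matching the phage P2 capsid protein N, sitting downstream of lambda t0 and rrnB T1 terminators that insulate it from neighbouring transcription. The SpyTag and the downstream homology arm are not annotated separately. SpyTag is a short peptide that forms a covalent bond with its SpyCatcher partner protein, so tagged capsids can be labelled specifically. The associated publication concerns tracking phage transmission at single-virion resolution in the zebrafish gut.

Replication depends on the pSC101 origin together with the temperature-sensitive Rep101(Ts) initiator. The plasmid is therefore maintained at 30°C and lost at 37°C, which gives a convenient way to select for integration or to cure cells after recombination. The catalogue lists it as high copy. However, pSC101 is normally a low-copy origin, and the ColE1-type and R6K γ origin sequences appear only as fragments.

An incP oriT allows conjugative transfer into target strains from a suitable donor. Selection is provided by ampicillin (bla with its own promoter), gentamicin (aacC1 driven by the integron Pc promoter) and chloramphenicol (cat with its native promoter). An open reading frame annotated as hfriFP, a fluorescent protein derived from Herbaspirillum frisingense, spans the sequence origin and may serve as a visual marker for presence of the plasmid backbone, although the record does not state its role. Short lacZα, bom and rop fragments appear to be cloning remnants.
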