Addgene plasmid #225193: pAX1_HS_gpN:SpyTag
Purpose: Used for adding C-terminal SpyTag to the E. coli HS P2 phage major capsid protein
Depositing lab: Travis Wiles. Depositing organization: University of California, Irvine. Publication: Phollow reveals in situ phage transmission dynamics in the zebrafish gut microbiome at single-virion resolution. Ortiz de Ora L, Wiles ET, Zund M, Banuelos MS, Haro-Ramirez N, Suder DS, Ujagar N, Ayala-Angulo J, Trinh C, Knitter C, Gonen S, Nicholas DA, Wiles TJ. Nat Microbiol. 2025 Apr 18. doi: 10.1038/s41564-025-01981-1. PubMed 40251446.
Backbone
  Vector backbone: pAX1
  Vector type: Bacterial Expression
Growth in bacteria
  Bacterial resistance: Ampicillin, Gentamicin and Chloramphenicol
  Growth temperature: 30°C
  Growth strain: DH5alpha
  Copy number: High Copy
Gene/Insert
  Gene/Insert name: gpN homology arms and SpyTag
  Species: Escherichia coli
  Cloning method: Other
Terms and licenses: Academic/Nonprofit Terms; Industry Terms: Not Available to Industry
Depositor comments: Plasmid is temperature sensitive and lost when grown at 37°C. Please visit https://doi.org/10.1101/2024.06.12.598711 for bioRxiv preprint.
How to cite: pAX1_HS_gpN:SpyTag was a gift from Travis Wiles (Addgene plasmid # 225193 ; http://n2t.net/addgene:225193 ; RRID:Addgene_225193)
